Addgene plasmid #128748: pcDNA3.1-mCherry-CyrCR1.miR17
Purpose: Expresses mCherry in mammalian cells. ~200 nt of Cyrano with miR-7 site replaced by miR-17 site inserted in mCherry 3'UTR.
Depositing lab: David Bartel. Depositing organization: Whitehead Institute for Biomedical Research. Publication: A Network of Noncoding Regulatory RNAs Acts in the Mammalian Brain. Kleaveland B, Shi CY, Stefano J, Bartel DP. Cell. 2018 Jul 12;174(2):350-362.e17. doi: 10.1016/j.cell.2018.05.022. Epub 2018 Jun 7. PubMed 29887379.
Backbone
  Vector backbone: pcDNA3.1
  Backbone size w/o insert (bp): 5300
  Vector type: Mammalian Expression
  Selectable markers: Neomycin (select with G418)
Growth in bacteria
  Bacterial resistance: Ampicillin, 100 μg/mL
  Growth temperature: 37°C
  Growth strain: DH5alpha
  Copy number: High Copy
Gene/Insert
  Gene/Insert name: Cyrano conserved region (CR1) with miR-17 site replacing miR-7 site
  Species: H. sapiens (human)
  Insert size (bp): 200
  Entrez Gene: OIP5-AS1 (a.k.a. cyrano, linc-OIP5)
  Promoter: CMV
  Cloning method: Restriction Enzyme; 5′ cloning site NotI (not destroyed); 3′ cloning site XbaI (not destroyed)
  Sequencing primers: 5′ T7; 3′ BGH REV
Terms and licenses: Academic/Nonprofit Terms; Industry Terms: Not Available to Industry
How to cite: pcDNA3.1-mCherry-CyrCR1.miR17 was a gift from David Bartel (Addgene plasmid # 128748 ; http://n2t.net/addgene:128748 ; RRID:Addgene_128748)
