[The description below was written by a language model from this plasmid's Addgene catalogue record and pLannotate feature annotations shown in this document.]
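Description:
pcDNA3.1-mCherry-CyrCR1.miR17 is a mammalian expression plasmid of about 6.65 kb, built on the pcDNA3.1 backbone. It is propagated in E. coli through a high-copy ColE1/pUC-type origin with ampicillin selection (AmpR under its own bla promoter), and it also carries an f1 origin. For selection in mammalian cells, an SV40 early promoter drives a neomycin phosphotransferase gene terminated by an SV40 polyadenylation signal, conferring G418 resistance.

The payload is a reporter transcript. The CMV immediate-early enhancer and promoter drive the mCherry red fluorescent protein coding sequence, with a T7 promoter between the CMV promoter and the coding sequence. Transcripts end at the bovine growth hormone poly(A) signal. Into the mCherry 3′UTR, between NotI and XbaI sites, is cloned roughly 200 nt of the conserved region (CR1) of the human long noncoding RNA Cyrano (OIP5-AS1), in which the native miR-7 site has been replaced by a miR-17 site. This insert is not annotated as such in the feature tables, although the unassigned stretch just after mCherry fits its expected position.

Both tables also detect five boxB hairpins (λN peptide binding sites) interspersed with β-globin 3′ fragments downstream in the same UTR, elements that the catalogue entry does not mention. The depositor and sequencing-derived records differ by only a few nucleotides and in their start point, and they show the same features. Short hits to an HIV-1 LTR, a LEU2 promoter, ble and lacI are probably annotation artefacts.

The record supports use as a fluorescent mRNA carrying a retargeted Cyrano element, for examining how this highly complementary site context acts on a different microRNA. The exact assay is not stated.
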