Features (pLannotate 1.2.2; 30 found; start..end, strand, type, name):
     28..80      -  misc_feature   bom (fragment): basis of mobility region from pBR322
    235..614     +  enhancer       CMV enhancer: human cytomegalovirus immediate early enhancer
    615..818     +  promoter       CMV promoter: human cytomegalovirus (CMV) immediate early promoter
    814..847     +  LTR            5' LTR (truncated) (fragment): truncated 5' long terminal repeat (LTR) from HIV-1
    863..881     +  promoter       T7 promoter: promoter for bacteriophage T7 RNA polymerase
    964..1671    +  CDS            mCherry: mCherry is a basic (constitutively fluorescent) red fluorescent protein published in 2004, derived from Discosoma sp.. It is reported to be a very rapidly-maturing monomer with low acid sensitivity.
   1707..1725    -  promoter       LEU2 promoter (fragment): S. cerevisiae LEU2
   1896..1965    +  polyA_signal   β-globin poly(A) (fragment): human β-globin polyadenylation signal
   1972..1990    +  protein_bind   boxB: λ N peptide binding site consisting of an RNA hairpin within the N-utliization (nut) site of the λ bacteriophage transcript (Tan and Frankel, 1995) λN peptide
   1996..2018    +  polyA_signal   β-globin poly(A) (fragment): human β-globin polyadenylation signal
   2016..2034    +  protein_bind   boxB: λ N peptide binding site consisting of an RNA hairpin within the N-utliization (nut) site of the λ bacteriophage transcript (Tan and Frankel, 1995) λN peptide
   2040..2058    +  protein_bind   boxB: λ N peptide binding site consisting of an RNA hairpin within the N-utliization (nut) site of the λ bacteriophage transcript (Tan and Frankel, 1995) λN peptide
   2079..2101    +  polyA_signal   β-globin poly(A) (fragment): human β-globin polyadenylation signal
   2099..2117    +  protein_bind   boxB: λ N peptide binding site consisting of an RNA hairpin within the N-utliization (nut) site of the λ bacteriophage transcript (Tan and Frankel, 1995) λN peptide
   2123..2141    +  protein_bind   boxB: λ N peptide binding site consisting of an RNA hairpin within the N-utliization (nut) site of the λ bacteriophage transcript (Tan and Frankel, 1995) λN peptide
   2162..2195    +  polyA_signal   β-globin poly(A) (fragment): human β-globin polyadenylation signal
   2250..2474    +  polyA_signal   bGH poly(A) signal: bovine growth hormone polyadenylation signal
   2478..2499    +  promoter       SV40 promoter (fragment): SV40 enhancer and early promoter
   2520..2948    +  rep_origin     f1 ori (sequence partly withheld): f1 bacteriophage origin of replication; arrow indicates direction of (+) strand synthesis
   2962..3291    +  promoter       SV40 promoter: SV40 enhancer and early promoter
   3358..4149    +  CDS            neo: KKA2_KLEPN - Also known as kan, nptII. Experimental evidence at protein level: Swiss-Prot protein existence level 1. Resistance to kanamycin, neomycin, paromomycin, ribostamycin, butirosin and gentamicin B. From Klebsiella pneumoniae.
   4173..4331    +  CDS            ble (fragment): BLE_KLEPN - Experimental evidence at protein level: Swiss-Prot protein existence level 1. Binding protein with a strong affinity to the bleomycin family of antibiotics. Binds to CL990; an antimitotic-antibiotic compound. From Klebsiella pneumoniae.
   4326..4447    +  polyA_signal   SV40 poly(A) signal: SV40 polyadenylation signal
   4520..4536    -  protein_bind   lac operator: The lac repressor binds to the lac operator to inhibit transcription in E. coli. This inhibition can be relieved by adding lactose or isopropyl-β-D-thiogalactopyranoside (IPTG). lac repressor encoded by lacI
   4544..4574    -  promoter       lac promoter: promoter for the E. coli lac operon
   4589..4610    -  protein_bind   CAP binding site: CAP binding activates transcription in the presence of cAMP. E. coli catabolite activator protein
   4623..4715    -  CDS            lacI (fragment): lac repressor; lacI; The lac repressor binds to the lac operator to inhibit transcription in E. coli. This inhibition can be relieved by adding lactose or isopropyl-β-D-thiogalactopyranoside (IPTG).
   4898..5483    -  rep_origin     ori: high-copy-number ColE1/pMB1/pBR322/pUC origin of replication
   5654..6514    -  CDS            AmpR: β-lactamase; bla; confers resistance to ampicillin, carbenicillin, and related antibiotics
   6515..6619    -  promoter       AmpR promoter: bla
>Addgene plasmid #128748 | pcDNA3.1-mCherry-CyrCR1.miR17 | depositor full sequence | sequence record 246851 | pcDNA3.1-mCherry-CyrCR1.miR17 sequence 6650 bps
GACGGATCGGGAGATCTCCCGATCCCCTATGGTGCACTCTCAGTACAATCTGCTCTGATGCCGCATAGTT
AAGCCAGTATCTGCTCCCTGCTTGTGTGTTGGAGGTCGCTGAGTAGTGCGCGAGCAAAATTTAAGCTACA
ACAAGGCAAGGCTTGACCGACAATTGCATGAAGAATCTGCTTAGGGTTAGGCGTTTTGCGCTGCTTCGCG
ATGTACGGGCCAGATATACGCGTTGACATTGATTATTGACTAGTTATTAATAGTAATCAATTACGGGGTC
ATTAGTTCATAGCCCATATATGGAGTTCCGCGTTACATAACTTACGGTAAATGGCCCGCCTGGCTGACCG
CCCAACGACCCCCGCCCATTGACGTCAATAATGACGTATGTTCCCATAGTAACGCCAATAGGGACTTTCC
ATTGACGTCAATGGGTGGAGTATTTACGGTAAACTGCCCACTTGGCAGTACATCAAGTGTATCATATGCC
AAGTACGCCCCCTATTGACGTCAATGACGGTAAATGGCCCGCCTGGCATTATGCCCAGTACATGACCTTA
TGGGACTTTCCTACTTGGCAGTACATCTACGTATTAGTCATCGCTATTACCATGGTGATGCGGTTTTGGC
AGTACATCAATGGGCGTGGATAGCGGTTTGACTCACGGGGATTTCCAAGTCTCCACCCCATTGACGTCAA
TGGGAGTTTGTTTTGGCACCAAAATCAACGGGACTTTCCAAAATGTCGTAACAACTCCGCCCCATTGACG
CAAATGGGCGGTAGGCGTGTACGGTGGGAGGTCTATATAAGCAGAGCTCTCTGGCTAACTAGAGAACCCA
CTGCTTACTGGCTTATCGAAATTAATACGACTCACTATAGGGAGACCCAAGCTGGCTAGCGTTTAAACTT
AAGCTTGGTACCGAGCTCGGATCCACTAGTCCAGTGTGGTGGAATTCGCCACCATGGTGAGCAAGGGCGA
GGAGGATAACATGGCCATCATCAAGGAGTTCATGCGCTTCAAGGTGCACATGGAGGGCTCCGTGAACGGC
CACGAGTTCGAGATCGAGGGCGAGGGCGAGGGCCGCCCCTACGAGGGCACCCAGACCGCCAAGCTGAAGG
TGACCAAGGGTGGCCCCCTGCCCTTCGCCTGGGACATCCTGTCCCCTCAGTTCATGTACGGCTCCAAGGC
CTACGTGAAGCACCCCGCCGACATCCCCGACTACTTGAAGCTGTCCTTCCCCGAGGGCTTCAAGTGGGAG
CGCGTGATGAACTTCGAGGACGGCGGCGTGGTGACCGTGACCCAGGACTCCTCCCTGCAGGACGGCGAGT
TCATCTACAAGGTGAAGCTGCGCGGCACCAACTTCCCCTCCGACGGCCCCGTAATGCAGAAGAAGACCAT
GGGCTGGGAGGCCTCCTCCGAGCGGATGTACCCCGAGGACGGCGCCCTGAAGGGCGAGATCAAGCAGAGG
CTGAAGCTGAAGGACGGCGGCCACTACGACGCTGAGGTCAAGACCACCTACAAGGCCAAGAAGCCCGTGC
AGCTGCCCGGCGCCTACAACGTCAACATCAAGTTGGACATCACCTCCCACAACGAGGACTACACCATCGT
GGAACAGTACGAACGCGCCGAGGGCCGCCACTCCACCGGCGGCATGGACGAGCTGTACAAGTGAGCGGCC
GCGTTAAAACCGGGATATGTGCAATAGAAATATATATATATATATGTATATTTTAATACTTGTGGACAAA
TGTTACAAGTTGTTTAAGCTACCTGCACTGTCAATGCACTTTATTTTGAGATGTGTATAGTTTTGTAAGC
ATTAGTGCTTGGTAGCATATTGTAGTGCCATGTTAGGGGTTAGTGCATGAGTCTAGTGTCTAGAGGGCCG
GGTAAGCTCGCTTTCTTGCTGTCCAATTTCTATTAAAGGTTCCTTTGTTCCCTAAGTCCAACTACTAAAC
TGGGGATTCCTGGGCCCTGAAGAAGGGCCCCTCGACTAAGTCCAACTACTAAACTGGGCCCTGAAGAAGG
GCCCATATAGGGCCCTGAAGAAGGGCCCTATCGAGGATATTATCTCGACTAAGTCCAACTACTAAACTGG
GCCCTGAAGAAGGGCCCATATAGGGCCCTGAAGAAGGGCCCTATCGAGGATATTATCTCGAGGATATTAT
GAAGGGCCTTGAGCATCTGGATTCTATTCTATAGTGTCACCTGCTAGAGGGCCCGTTTAAACCCGCTGAT
CAGCCTCGACTGTGCCTTCTAGTTGCCAGCCATCTGTTGTTTGCCCCTCCCCCGTGCCTTCCTTGACCCT
GGAAGGTGCCACTCCCACTGTCCTTTCCTAATAAAATGAGGAAATTGCATCGCATTGTCTGAGTAGGTGT
CATTCTATTCTGGGGGGTGGGGTGGGGCAGGACAGCAAGGGGGAGGATTGGGAAGACAATAGCAGGCATG
CTGGGGATGCGGTGGGCTCTATGGCTTCTGAGGCGGAAAGAACCAGCTGGGGCTCTAGGGGGTATCCCC
[124 nt withheld, positions 2520-2643]
C
[91 nt withheld, positions 2645-2735]
A
[49 nt withheld, positions 2737-2785]
CCTTTGACGTTGGAGTCCACGTTCTTT
[37 nt withheld, positions 2813-2849]
ACCCTATCTCGGTCTATTCTTTTGATTTATAAGGGATTTTGCCGATTTCGGCCTATTGGTTAAAAAATGA
GCTGATTTAACAAAAATTTAACGCGAATTAATTCTGTGGAATGTGTGTCAGTTAGGGTGTGGAAAGTCCC
CAGGCTCCCCAGCAGGCAGAAGTATGCAAAGCATGCATCTCAATTAGTCAGCAACCAGGTGTGGAAAGTC
CCCAGGCTCCCCAGCAGGCAGAAGTATGCAAAGCATGCATCTCAATTAGTCAGCAACCATAGTCCCGCCC
CTAACTCCGCCCATCCCGCCCCTAACTCCGCCCAGTTCCGCCCATTCTCCGCCCCATGGCTGACTAATTT
TTTTTATTTATGCAGAGGCCGAGGCCGCCTCTGCCTCTGAGCTATTCCAGAAGTAGTGAGGAGGCTTTTT
TGGAGGCCTAGGCTTTTGCAAAAAGCTCCCGGGAGCTTGTATATCCATTTTCGGATCTGATCAAGAGACA
GGATGAGGATCGTTTCGCATGATTGAACAAGATGGATTGCACGCAGGTTCTCCGGCCGCTTGGGTGGAGA
GGCTATTCGGCTATGACTGGGCACAACAGACAATCGGCTGCTCTGATGCCGCCGTGTTCCGGCTGTCAGC
GCAGGGGCGCCCGGTTCTTTTTGTCAAGACCGACCTGTCCGGTGCCCTGAATGAACTGCAGGACGAGGCA
GCGCGGCTATCGTGGCTGGCCACGACGGGCGTTCCTTGCGCAGCTGTGCTCGACGTTGTCACTGAAGCGG
GAAGGGACTGGCTGCTATTGGGCGAAGTGCCGGGGCAGGATCTCCTGTCATCTCACCTTGCTCCTGCCGA
GAAAGTATCCATCATGGCTGATGCAATGCGGCGGCTGCATACGCTTGATCCGGCTACCTGCCCATTCGAC
CACCAAGCGAAACATCGCATCGAGCGAGCACGTACTCGGATGGAAGCCGGTCTTGTCGATCAGGATGATC
TGGACGAAGAGCATCAGGGGCTCGCGCCAGCCGAACTGTTCGCCAGGCTCAAGGCGCGCATGCCCGACGG
CGAGGATCTCGTCGTGACCCATGGCGATGCCTGCTTGCCGAATATCATGGTGGAAAATGGCCGCTTTTCT
GGATTCATCGACTGTGGCCGGCTGGGTGTGGCGGACCGCTATCAGGACATAGCGTTGGCTACCCGTGATA
TTGCTGAAGAGCTTGGCGGCGAATGGGCTGACCGCTTCCTCGTGCTTTACGGTATCGCCGCTCCCGATTC
GCAGCGCATCGCCTTCTATCGCCTTCTTGACGAGTTCTTCTGAGCGGGACTCTGGGGTTCGAAATGACCG
ACCAAGCGACGCCCAACCTGCCATCACGAGATTTCGATTCCACCGCCGCCTTCTATGAAAGGTTGGGCTT
CGGAATCGTTTTCCGGGACGCCGGCTGGATGATCCTCCAGCGCGGGGATCTCATGCTGGAGTTCTTCGCC
CACCCCAACTTGTTTATTGCAGCTTATAATGGTTACAAATAAAGCAATAGCATCACAAATTTCACAAATA
AAGCATTTTTTTCACTGCATTCTAGTTGTGGTTTGTCCAAACTCATCAATGTATCTTATCATGTCTGTAT
ACCGTCGACCTCTAGCTAGAGCTTGGCGTAATCATGGTCATAGCTGTTTCCTGTGTGAAATTGTTATCCG
CTCACAATTCCACACAACATACGAGCCGGAAGCATAAAGTGTAAAGCCTGGGGTGCCTAATGAGTGAGCT
AACTCACATTAATTGCGTTGCGCTCACTGCCCGCTTTCCAGTCGGGAAACCTGTCGTGCCAGCTGCATTA
ATGAATCGGCCAACGCGCGGGGAGAGGCGGTTTGCGTATTGGGCGCTCTTCCGCTTCCTCGCTCACTGAC
TCGCTGCGCTCGGTCGTTCGGCTGCGGCGAGCGGTATCAGCTCACTCAAAGGCGGTAATACGGTTATCCA
CAGAATCAGGGGATAACGCAGGAAAGAACATGTGAGCAAAAGGCCAGCAAAAGGCCAGGAACCGTAAAAA
GGCCGCGTTGCTGGCGTTTTTCCATAGGCTCCGCCCCCCTGACGAGCATCACAAAAATCGACGCTCAAGT
CAGAGGTGGCGAAACCCGACAGGACTATAAAGATACCAGGCGTTTCCCCCTGGAAGCTCCCTCGTGCGCT
CTCCTGTTCCGACCCTGCCGCTTACCGGATACCTGTCCGCCTTTCTCCCTTCGGGAAGCGTGGCGCTTTC
TCATAGCTCACGCTGTAGGTATCTCAGTTCGGTGTAGGTCGTTCGCTCCAAGCTGGGCTGTGTGCACGAA
CCCCCCGTTCAGCCCGACCGCTGCGCCTTATCCGGTAACTATCGTCTTGAGTCCAACCCGGTAAGACACG
ACTTATCGCCACTGGCAGCAGCCACTGGTAACAGGATTAGCAGAGCGAGGTATGTAGGCGGTGCTACAGA
GTTCTTGAAGTGGTGGCCTAACTACGGCTACACTAGAAGAACAGTATTTGGTATCTGCGCTCTGCTGAAG
CCAGTTACCTTCGGAAAAAGAGTTGGTAGCTCTTGATCCGGCAAACAAACCACCGCTGGTAGCGGTTTTT
TTGTTTGCAAGCAGCAGATTACGCGCAGAAAAAAAGGATCTCAAGAAGATCCTTTGATCTTTTCTACGGG
GTCTGACGCTCAGTGGAACGAAAACTCACGTTAAGGGATTTTGGTCATGAGATTATCAAAAAGGATCTTC
ACCTAGATCCTTTTAAATTAAAAATGAAGTTTTAAATCAATCTAAAGTATATATGAGTAAACTTGGTCTG
ACAGTTACCAATGCTTAATCAGTGAGGCACCTATCTCAGCGATCTGTCTATTTCGTTCATCCATAGTTGC
CTGACTCCCCGTCGTGTAGATAACTACGATACGGGAGGGCTTACCATCTGGCCCCAGTGCTGCAATGATA
CCGCGAGACCCACGCTCACCGGCTCCAGATTTATCAGCAATAAACCAGCCAGCCGGAAGGGCCGAGCGCA
GAAGTGGTCCTGCAACTTTATCCGCCTCCATCCAGTCTATTAATTGTTGCCGGGAAGCTAGAGTAAGTAG
TTCGCCAGTTAATAGTTTGCGCAACGTTGTTGCCATTGCTACAGGCATCGTGGTGTCACGCTCGTCGTTT
GGTATGGCTTCATTCAGCTCCGGTTCCCAACGATCAAGGCGAGTTACATGATCCCCCATGTTGTGCAAAA
AAGCGGTTAGCTCCTTCGGTCCTCCGATCGTTGTCAGAAGTAAGTTGGCCGCAGTGTTATCACTCATGGT
TATGGCAGCACTGCATAATTCTCTTACTGTCATGCCATCCGTAAGATGCTTTTCTGTGACTGGTGAGTAC
TCAACCAAGTCATTCTGAGAATAGTGTATGCGGCGACCGAGTTGCTCTTGCCCGGCGTCAATACGGGATA
ATACCGCGCCACATAGCAGAACTTTAAAAGTGCTCATCATTGGAAAACGTTCTTCGGGGCGAAAACTCTC
AAGGATCTTACCGCTGTTGAGATCCAGTTCGATGTAACCCACTCGTGCACCCAACTGATCTTCAGCATCT
TTTACTTTCACCAGCGTTTCTGGGTGAGCAAAAACAGGAAGGCAAAATGCCGCAAAAAAGGGAATAAGGG
CGACACGGAAATGTTGAATACTCATACTCTTCCTTTTTCAATATTATTGAAGCATTTATCAGGGTTATTG
TCTCATGAGCGGATACATATTTGAATGTATTTAGAAAAATAAACAAATAGGGGTTCCGCGCACATTTCCC
CGAAAAGTGCCACCTGACGTC
