Features (pLannotate 1.2.2; 30 found; start..end, strand, type, name):
      1..380     +  enhancer       CMV enhancer: human cytomegalovirus immediate early enhancer
    381..584     +  promoter       CMV promoter: human cytomegalovirus (CMV) immediate early promoter
    580..613     +  LTR            5' LTR (truncated) (fragment): truncated 5' long terminal repeat (LTR) from HIV-1
    629..647     +  promoter       T7 promoter: promoter for bacteriophage T7 RNA polymerase
    730..1437    +  CDS            mCherry: mCherry is a basic (constitutively fluorescent) red fluorescent protein published in 2004, derived from Discosoma sp.. It is reported to be a very rapidly-maturing monomer with low acid sensitivity.
   1473..1491    -  promoter       LEU2 promoter (fragment): S. cerevisiae LEU2
   1662..1731    +  polyA_signal   β-globin poly(A) (fragment): human β-globin polyadenylation signal
   1738..1756    +  protein_bind   boxB: λ N peptide binding site consisting of an RNA hairpin within the N-utliization (nut) site of the λ bacteriophage transcript (Tan and Frankel, 1995) λN peptide
   1762..1784    +  polyA_signal   β-globin poly(A) (fragment): human β-globin polyadenylation signal
   1782..1800    +  protein_bind   boxB: λ N peptide binding site consisting of an RNA hairpin within the N-utliization (nut) site of the λ bacteriophage transcript (Tan and Frankel, 1995) λN peptide
   1806..1824    +  protein_bind   boxB: λ N peptide binding site consisting of an RNA hairpin within the N-utliization (nut) site of the λ bacteriophage transcript (Tan and Frankel, 1995) λN peptide
   1845..1867    +  polyA_signal   β-globin poly(A) (fragment): human β-globin polyadenylation signal
   1865..1883    +  protein_bind   boxB: λ N peptide binding site consisting of an RNA hairpin within the N-utliization (nut) site of the λ bacteriophage transcript (Tan and Frankel, 1995) λN peptide
   1889..1907    +  protein_bind   boxB: λ N peptide binding site consisting of an RNA hairpin within the N-utliization (nut) site of the λ bacteriophage transcript (Tan and Frankel, 1995) λN peptide
   1928..1961    +  polyA_signal   β-globin poly(A) (fragment): human β-globin polyadenylation signal
   2016..2240    +  polyA_signal   bGH poly(A) signal: bovine growth hormone polyadenylation signal
   2244..2265    +  promoter       SV40 promoter (fragment): SV40 enhancer and early promoter
   2286..2714    +  rep_origin     f1 ori (sequence partly withheld): f1 bacteriophage origin of replication; arrow indicates direction of (+) strand synthesis
   2728..3057    +  promoter       SV40 promoter: SV40 enhancer and early promoter
   3124..3915    +  CDS            neo: KKA2_KLEPN - Also known as kan, nptII. Experimental evidence at protein level: Swiss-Prot protein existence level 1. Resistance to kanamycin, neomycin, paromomycin, ribostamycin, butirosin and gentamicin B. From Klebsiella pneumoniae.
   3939..4097    +  CDS            ble (fragment): BLE_KLEPN - Experimental evidence at protein level: Swiss-Prot protein existence level 1. Binding protein with a strong affinity to the bleomycin family of antibiotics. Binds to CL990; an antimitotic-antibiotic compound. From Klebsiella pneumoniae.
   4092..4213    +  polyA_signal   SV40 poly(A) signal: SV40 polyadenylation signal
   4286..4302    -  protein_bind   lac operator: The lac repressor binds to the lac operator to inhibit transcription in E. coli. This inhibition can be relieved by adding lactose or isopropyl-β-D-thiogalactopyranoside (IPTG). lac repressor encoded by lacI
   4310..4340    -  promoter       lac promoter: promoter for the E. coli lac operon
   4355..4376    -  protein_bind   CAP binding site: CAP binding activates transcription in the presence of cAMP. E. coli catabolite activator protein
   4389..4481    -  CDS            lacI (fragment): lac repressor; lacI; The lac repressor binds to the lac operator to inhibit transcription in E. coli. This inhibition can be relieved by adding lactose or isopropyl-β-D-thiogalactopyranoside (IPTG).
   4664..5252    -  rep_origin     ori: high-copy-number ColE1/pMB1/pBR322/pUC origin of replication
   5423..6283    -  CDS            AmpR: β-lactamase; bla; confers resistance to ampicillin, carbenicillin, and related antibiotics
   6284..6388    -  promoter       AmpR promoter: bla
   6447..6499    -  misc_feature   bom (fragment): basis of mobility region from pBR322
>Addgene plasmid #128748 | pcDNA3.1-mCherry-CyrCR1.miR17 | addgene full sequence | sequence record 254120 | Addgene NGS Result
GACATTGATTATTGACTAGTTATTAATAGTAATCAATTACGGGGTCATTAGTTCATAGCCCATATATGGA
GTTCCGCGTTACATAACTTACGGTAAATGGCCCGCCTGGCTGACCGCCCAACGACCCCCGCCCATTGACG
TCAATAATGACGTATGTTCCCATAGTAACGCCAATAGGGACTTTCCATTGACGTCAATGGGTGGAGTATT
TACGGTAAACTGCCCACTTGGCAGTACATCAAGTGTATCATATGCCAAGTACGCCCCCTATTGACGTCAA
TGACGGTAAATGGCCCGCCTGGCATTATGCCCAGTACATGACCTTATGGGACTTTCCTACTTGGCAGTAC
ATCTACGTATTAGTCATCGCTATTACCATGGTGATGCGGTTTTGGCAGTACATCAATGGGCGTGGATAGC
GGTTTGACTCACGGGGATTTCCAAGTCTCCACCCCATTGACGTCAATGGGAGTTTGTTTTGGCACCAAAA
TCAACGGGACTTTCCAAAATGTCGTAACAACTCCGCCCCATTGACGCAAATGGGCGGTAGGCGTGTACGG
TGGGAGGTCTATATAAGCAGAGCTCTCTGGCTAACTAGAGAACCCACTGCTTACTGGCTTATCGAAATTA
ATACGACTCACTATAGGGAGACCCAAGCTGGCTAGCGTTTAAACTTAAGCTTGGTACCGAGCTCGGATCC
ACTAGTCCAGTGTGGTGGAATTCGCCACCATGGTGAGCAAGGGCGAGGAGGATAACATGGCCATCATCAA
GGAGTTCATGCGCTTCAAGGTGCACATGGAGGGCTCCGTGAACGGCCACGAGTTCGAGATCGAGGGCGAG
GGCGAGGGCCGCCCCTACGAGGGCACCCAGACCGCCAAGCTGAAGGTGACCAAGGGTGGCCCCCTGCCCT
TCGCCTGGGACATCCTGTCCCCTCAGTTCATGTACGGCTCCAAGGCCTACGTGAAGCACCCCGCCGACAT
CCCCGACTACTTGAAGCTGTCCTTCCCCGAGGGCTTCAAGTGGGAGCGCGTGATGAACTTCGAGGACGGC
GGCGTGGTGACCGTGACCCAGGACTCCTCCCTGCAGGACGGCGAGTTCATCTACAAGGTGAAGCTGCGCG
GCACCAACTTCCCCTCCGACGGCCCCGTAATGCAGAAGAAGACCATGGGCTGGGAGGCCTCCTCCGAGCG
GATGTACCCCGAGGACGGCGCCCTGAAGGGCGAGATCAAGCAGAGGCTGAAGCTGAAGGACGGCGGCCAC
TACGACGCTGAGGTCAAGACCACCTACAAGGCCAAGAAGCCCGTGCAGCTGCCCGGCGCCTACAACGTCA
ACATCAAGTTGGACATCACCTCCCACAACGAGGACTACACCATCGTGGAACAGTACGAACGCGCCGAGGG
CCGCCACTCCACCGGCGGCATGGACGAGCTGTACAAGTGAGCGGCCGCGTTAAAACCGGGATATGTGCAA
TAGAAATATATATATATATATGTATATTTTAATACTTGTGGACAAATGTTACAAGTTGTTTAAGCTACCT
GCACTGTCAATGCACTTTATTTTGAGATGTGTATAGTTTTGTAAGCATTAGTGCTTGGTAGCATATTGTA
GTGCCATGTTAGGGGTTAGTGCATGAGTCTAGTGTCTAGAGGGCCGGGTAAGCTCGCTTTCTTGCTGTCC
AATTTCTATTAAAGGTTCCTTTGTTCCCTAAGTCCAACTACTAAACTGGGGATTCCTGGGCCCTGAAGAA
GGGCCCCTCGACTAAGTCCAACTACTAAACTGGGCCCTGAAGAAGGGCCCATATAGGGCCCTGAAGAAGG
GCCCTATCGAGGATATTATCTCGACTAAGTCCAACTACTAAACTGGGCCCTGAAGAAGGGCCCATATAGG
GCCCTGAAGAAGGGCCCTATCGAGGATATTATCTCGAGGATATTATGAAGGGCCTTGAGCATCTGGATTC
TATTCTATAGTGTCACCTGCTAGAGGGCCCGTTTAAACCCGCTGATCAGCCTCGACTGTGCCTTCTAGTT
GCCAGCCATCTGTTGTTTGCCCCTCCCCCGTGCCTTCCTTGACCCTGGAAGGTGCCACTCCCACTGTCCT
TTCCTAATAAAATGAGGAAATTGCATCGCATTGTCTGAGTAGGTGTCATTCTATTCTGGGGGGTGGGGTG
GGGCAGGACAGCAAGGGGGAGGATTGGGAAGACAATAGCAGGCATGCTGGGGATGCGGTGGGCTCTATGG
CTTCTGAGGCGGAAAGAACCAGCTGGGGCTCTAGGGGGTATCCCC
[124 nt withheld, positions 2286-2409]
C
[91 nt withheld, positions 2411-2501]
A
[49 nt withheld, positions 2503-2551]
CCTTTGACGTTGGAGTCCACGTTCTTT
[37 nt withheld, positions 2579-2615]
ACCCTATCTCGGTCTATTCTTTTGATTTATAAGGGATTTTGCCGATTTCGGCCTATTGGTTAAAAAATGA
GCTGATTTAACAAAAATTTAACGCGAATTAATTCTGTGGAATGTGTGTCAGTTAGGGTGTGGAAAGTCCC
CAGGCTCCCCAGCAGGCAGAAGTATGCAAAGCATGCATCTCAATTAGTCAGCAACCAGGTGTGGAAAGTC
CCCAGGCTCCCCAGCAGGCAGAAGTATGCAAAGCATGCATCTCAATTAGTCAGCAACCATAGTCCCGCCC
CTAACTCCGCCCATCCCGCCCCTAACTCCGCCCAGTTCCGCCCATTCTCCGCCCCATGGCTGACTAATTT
TTTTTATTTATGCAGAGGCCGAGGCCGCCTCTGCCTCTGAGCTATTCCAGAAGTAGTGAGGAGGCTTTTT
TGGAGGCCTAGGCTTTTGCAAAAAGCTCCCGGGAGCTTGTATATCCATTTTCGGATCTGATCAAGAGACA
GGATGAGGATCGTTTCGCATGATTGAACAAGATGGATTGCACGCAGGTTCTCCGGCCGCTTGGGTGGAGA
GGCTATTCGGCTATGACTGGGCACAACAGACAATCGGCTGCTCTGATGCCGCCGTGTTCCGGCTGTCAGC
GCAGGGGCGCCCGGTTCTTTTTGTCAAGACCGACCTGTCCGGTGCCCTGAATGAACTGCAGGACGAGGCA
GCGCGGCTATCGTGGCTGGCCACGACGGGCGTTCCTTGCGCAGCTGTGCTCGACGTTGTCACTGAAGCGG
GAAGGGACTGGCTGCTATTGGGCGAAGTGCCGGGGCAGGATCTCCTGTCATCTCACCTTGCTCCTGCCGA
GAAAGTATCCATCATGGCTGATGCAATGCGGCGGCTGCATACGCTTGATCCGGCTACCTGCCCATTCGAC
CACCAAGCGAAACATCGCATCGAGCGAGCACGTACTCGGATGGAAGCCGGTCTTGTCGATCAGGATGATC
TGGACGAAGAGCATCAGGGGCTCGCGCCAGCCGAACTGTTCGCCAGGCTCAAGGCGCGCATGCCCGACGG
CGAGGATCTCGTCGTGACCCATGGCGATGCCTGCTTGCCGAATATCATGGTGGAAAATGGCCGCTTTTCT
GGATTCATCGACTGTGGCCGGCTGGGTGTGGCGGACCGCTATCAGGACATAGCGTTGGCTACCCGTGATA
TTGCTGAAGAGCTTGGCGGCGAATGGGCTGACCGCTTCCTCGTGCTTTACGGTATCGCCGCTCCCGATTC
GCAGCGCATCGCCTTCTATCGCCTTCTTGACGAGTTCTTCTGAGCGGGACTCTGGGGTTCGAAATGACCG
ACCAAGCGACGCCCAACCTGCCATCACGAGATTTCGATTCCACCGCCGCCTTCTATGAAAGGTTGGGCTT
CGGAATCGTTTTCCGGGACGCCGGCTGGATGATCCTCCAGCGCGGGGATCTCATGCTGGAGTTCTTCGCC
CACCCCAACTTGTTTATTGCAGCTTATAATGGTTACAAATAAAGCAATAGCATCACAAATTTCACAAATA
AAGCATTTTTTTCACTGCATTCTAGTTGTGGTTTGTCCAAACTCATCAATGTATCTTATCATGTCTGTAT
ACCGTCGACCTCTAGCTAGAGCTTGGCGTAATCATGGTCATAGCTGTTTCCTGTGTGAAATTGTTATCCG
CTCACAATTCCACACAACATACGAGCCGGAAGCATAAAGTGTAAAGCCTGGGGTGCCTAATGAGTGAGCT
AACTCACATTAATTGCGTTGCGCTCACTGCCCGCTTTCCAGTCGGGAAACCTGTCGTGCCAGCTGCATTA
ATGAATCGGCCAACGCGCGGGGAGAGGCGGTTTGCGTATTGGGCGCTCTTCCGCTTCCTCGCTCACTGAC
TCGCTGCGCTCGGTCGTTCGGCTGCGGCGAGCGGTATCAGCTCACTCAAAGGCGGTAATACGGTTATCCA
CAGAATCAGGGGATAACGCAGGAAAGAACATGTGAGCAAAAGGCCAGCAAAAGGCCAGGAACCGTAAAAA
GGCCGCGTTGCTGGCGTTTTTCCATAGGCTCCGCCCCCCTGACGAGCATCACAAAAATCGACGCTCAAGT
CAGAGGTGGCGAAACCCGACAGGACTATAAAGATACCAGGCGTTTCCCCCTGGAAGCTCCCTCGTGCGCT
CTCCTGTTCCGACCCTGCCGCTTACCGGATACCTGTCCGCCTTTCTCCCTTCGGGAAGCGTGGCGCTTTC
TCATAGCTCACGCTGTAGGTATCTCAGTTCGGTGTAGGTCGTTCGCTCCAAGCTGGGCTGTGTGCACGAA
CCCCCCGTTCAGCCCGACCGCTGCGCCTTATCCGGTAACTATCGTCTTGAGTCCAACCCGGTAAGACACG
ACTTATCGCCACTGGCAGCAGCCACTGGTAACAGGATTAGCAGAGCGAGGTATGTAGGCGGTGCTACAGA
GTTCTTGAAGTGGTGGCCTAACTACGGCTACACTAGAAGAACAGTATTTGGTATCTGCGCTCTGCTGAAG
CCAGTTACCTTCGGAAAAAGAGTTGGTAGCTCTTGATCCGGCAAACAAACCACCGCTGGTAGCGGTGGTT
TTTTTGTTTGCAAGCAGCAGATTACGCGCAGAAAAAAAGGATCTCAAGAAGATCCTTTGATCTTTTCTAC
GGGGTCTGACGCTCAGTGGAACGAAAACTCACGTTAAGGGATTTTGGTCATGAGATTATCAAAAAGGATC
TTCACCTAGATCCTTTTAAATTAAAAATGAAGTTTTAAATCAATCTAAAGTATATATGAGTAAACTTGGT
CTGACAGTTACCAATGCTTAATCAGTGAGGCACCTATCTCAGCGATCTGTCTATTTCGTTCATCCATAGT
TGCCTGACTCCCCGTCGTGTAGATAACTACGATACGGGAGGGCTTACCATCTGGCCCCAGTGCTGCAATG
ATACCGCGAGACCCACGCTCACCGGCTCCAGATTTATCAGCAATAAACCAGCCAGCCGGAAGGGCCGAGC
GCAGAAGTGGTCCTGCAACTTTATCCGCCTCCATCCAGTCTATTAATTGTTGCCGGGAAGCTAGAGTAAG
TAGTTCGCCAGTTAATAGTTTGCGCAACGTTGTTGCCATTGCTACAGGCATCGTGGTGTCACGCTCGTCG
TTTGGTATGGCTTCATTCAGCTCCGGTTCCCAACGATCAAGGCGAGTTACATGATCCCCCATGTTGTGCA
AAAAAGCGGTTAGCTCCTTCGGTCCTCCGATCGTTGTCAGAAGTAAGTTGGCCGCAGTGTTATCACTCAT
GGTTATGGCAGCACTGCATAATTCTCTTACTGTCATGCCATCCGTAAGATGCTTTTCTGTGACTGGTGAG
TACTCAACCAAGTCATTCTGAGAATAGTGTATGCGGCGACCGAGTTGCTCTTGCCCGGCGTCAATACGGG
ATAATACCGCGCCACATAGCAGAACTTTAAAAGTGCTCATCATTGGAAAACGTTCTTCGGGGCGAAAACT
CTCAAGGATCTTACCGCTGTTGAGATCCAGTTCGATGTAACCCACTCGTGCACCCAACTGATCTTCAGCA
TCTTTTACTTTCACCAGCGTTTCTGGGTGAGCAAAAACAGGAAGGCAAAATGCCGCAAAAAAGGGAATAA
GGGCGACACGGAAATGTTGAATACTCATACTCTTCCTTTTTCAATATTATTGAAGCATTTATCAGGGTTA
TTGTCTCATGAGCGGATACATATTTGAATGTATTTAGAAAAATAAACAAATAGGGGTTCCGCGCACATTT
CCCCGAAAAGTGCCACCTGACGTCGACGGATCGGGAGATCTCCCGATCCCCTATGGTGCACTCTCAGTAC
AATCTGCTCTGATGCCGCATAGTTAAGCCAGTATCTGCTCCCTGCTTGTGTGTTGGAGGTCGCTGAGTAG
TGCGCGAGCAAAATTTAAGCTACAACAAGGCAAGGCTTGACCGACAATTGCATGAAGAATCTGCTTAGGG
TTAGGCGTTTTGCGCTGCTTCGCGATGTACGGGCCAGATATACGCGTT
